Addgene plasmid #76601: GTF2H1 gRNA (BRDN0001147634)
Purpose: 3rd generation lentiviral gRNA plasmid targeting human GTF2H1
Depositing lab: John Doench & David Root. Depositing organization: Broad Institute. Publication: Optimized sgRNA design to maximize activity and minimize off-target effects of CRISPR-Cas9. Doench JG, Fusi N, Sullender M, Hegde M, Vaimberg EW, Donovan KF, Smith I, Tothova Z, Wilen C, Orchard R, Virgin HW, Listgarten J, Root DE. Nat Biotechnol. 2016 Jan 18. doi: 10.1038/nbt.3437. PubMed 26780180.
Backbone
  Vector backbone: lentiGuide-Puro
  Backbone manufacturer: Zhang Lab (Addgene plasmid # 52963)
  Vector type: Mammalian Expression, Lentiviral, CRISPR
  Selectable markers: Puromycin
Growth in bacteria
  Bacterial resistance: Ampicillin, 100 μg/mL
  Growth temperature: 37°C
  Growth strain: DH5alpha
  Copy number: High Copy
Gene/Insert
  Gene/Insert name: GTF2H1 (alt names: GTF2H1; NM_001142307.1)
  gRNA/shRNA sequence: TAGTTGTGTCCCCTGCATGT
  Species: H. sapiens (human)
  Entrez Gene: GTF2H1 (a.k.a. BTF2, P62, TFB1, TFIIH)
  Promoter: hU6
  Cloning method: Unknown
  Sequencing primers: 5′ U6-F; 3′ pS2-R
Terms and licenses: Academic/Nonprofit Terms; Industry Terms: Not Available to Industry
Depositor comments: The gRNA was designed to target the following Genbank reference sequence(s): NM_001142307.1,NM_005316.3. Note that this plasmid does NOT contain Cas9. It should be used in conjunction with lentiCas9-Blast (Addgene #52962) or otherwise with cell lines already expressing Cas9. Browse the full kinome gRNA library at http://www.addgene.org/pooled-library/broadgpp-human-kinome/ or visit http://www.broadinstitute.org/rnai/public/ for detailed protocols and information.
How to cite: GTF2H1 gRNA (BRDN0001147634) was a gift from John Doench & David Root (Addgene plasmid # 76601 ; http://n2t.net/addgene:76601 ; RRID:Addgene_76601)
