[The description below was written by a language model from this plasmid's Addgene catalogue record and pLannotate feature annotations shown in this document.]
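Description:
GTF2H1 gRNA (BRDN0001147634) is a third-generation lentiviral CRISPR guide plasmid built on the lentiGuide-Puro backbone, carrying a single guide RNA directed against human GTF2H1 (also known as BTF2, p62, TFB1 or TFIIH). The guide was designed against two GTF2H1 reference transcripts and belongs to a human kinome gRNA library. In bacteria the 8.3 kb plasmid is maintained at high copy from a ColE1/pUC-type origin under ampicillin selection (AmpR with its own promoter). The backbone also carries an f1 origin, an SV40 origin, and leftover lac, T7 and T3 cloning-vector elements.

The lentiviral transfer cassette begins with an RSV promoter fused to a truncated HIV-1 5' LTR, which drives Tat-independent production of the genomic RNA. This is followed by the Ψ packaging signal with a gag fragment and the Rev response element for nuclear export. The human U6 Pol III promoter sits immediately upstream of the spacer position and the Streptococcus pyogenes Cas9 gRNA scaffold, so the targeting sequence is transcribed as a complete sgRNA. A cPPT/CTS element follows. Downstream, the EF-1α core promoter with its intron A drives the puromycin N-acetyltransferase gene, allowing selection of transduced mammalian cells. A WPRE enhances transcript expression, and the self-inactivating ΔU3 3' LTR and an SV40 polyadenylation signal close the cassette.

The plasmid does not encode Cas9. It is intended for use with a separate Cas9 vector such as lentiCas9-Blast, or in cells that already express Cas9, to disrupt GTF2H1 after lentiviral delivery and puromycin selection.
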