Features (pLannotate 1.2.2; 29 found; start..end, strand, type, name):
     14..80      +  CDS            small t antigen (fragment): SV40 (simian virus 40) small t antigen
    106..317     +  promoter       EF-1α core promoter: core promoter for human elongation factor EF-1α
    318..1256    +  intron         EF-1α intron A: intron upstream of the start codon of human EF-1α
   1278..1877    +  CDS            PuroR (fragment): puromycin N-acetyltransferase; pac from Streptomyces; confers resistance to puromycin
   1893..2481    +  misc_feature   WPRE: woodchuck hepatitis virus posttranscriptional regulatory element
   2532..2551    +  misc_feature   cPPT/CTS (fragment): central polypurine tract and central termination sequence of HIV-1
   2553..2786    +  LTR            3' LTR (ΔU3): self-inactivating 3' long terminal repeat (LTR) from HIV-1
   2864..2985    +  polyA_signal   SV40 poly(A) signal: SV40 polyadenylation signal
   3025..3160    +  rep_origin     SV40 ori: SV40 origin of replication
   3181..3199    -  promoter       T7 promoter: promoter for bacteriophage T7 RNA polymerase
   3207..3362    +  CDS            lacZα (fragment): LacZα fragment of β-galactosidase; lacZ fragment
   3367..3795    +  rep_origin     f1 ori (sequence partly withheld): f1 bacteriophage origin of replication; arrow indicates direction of (+) strand synthesis
   3848..3952    +  promoter       AmpR promoter: bla
   3953..4813    +  CDS            AmpR: β-lactamase; bla; confers resistance to ampicillin, carbenicillin, and related antibiotics
   4984..5572    +  rep_origin     ori: high-copy-number ColE1/pMB1/pBR322/pUC origin of replication
   5755..5847    +  CDS            lacI (fragment): lac repressor; lacI; The lac repressor binds to the lac operator to inhibit transcription in E. coli. This inhibition can be relieved by adding lactose or isopropyl-β-D-thiogalactopyranoside (IPTG).
   5860..5881    +  protein_bind   CAP binding site: CAP binding activates transcription in the presence of cAMP. E. coli catabolite activator protein
   5896..5926    +  promoter       lac promoter: promoter for the E. coli lac operon
   5934..5950    +  protein_bind   lac operator: The lac repressor binds to the lac operator to inhibit transcription in E. coli. This inhibition can be relieved by adding lactose or isopropyl-β-D-thiogalactopyranoside (IPTG). lac repressor encoded by lacI
   5995..6013    +  promoter       T3 promoter: promoter for bacteriophage T3 RNA polymerase
   6041..6267    +  promoter       RSV promoter: Rous sarcoma virus enhancer/promoter
   6268..6448    +  LTR            5' LTR (truncated): truncated 5' long terminal repeat (LTR) from HIV-1
   6495..6620    +  misc_feature   HIV-1 Ψ: packaging signal of human immunodeficiency virus type 1
   6604..6967    +  CDS            HIV-1 gag (fragment): gag protein from human immunodeficiency virus 1; gag
   7113..7346    +  misc_feature   RRE: The Rev response element (RRE) of HIV-1 allows for Rev-dependent mRNA export from the nucleus to the cytoplasm.
   7723..7749    +  CDS            Rev (fragment): human immunodeficiency virus 1 (HIV-1) Rev protein; rev; enhances nuclear export of unspliced and incompletely spliced viral mRNAs
   7753..7993    +  promoter       U6 promoter: RNA polymerase III promoter for human U6 snRNA
   8023..8098    +  misc_RNA       gRNA scaffold: guide RNA scaffold for the Streptococcus pyogenes CRISPR/Cas9 system
   8154..8271    +  misc_feature   cPPT/CTS: central polypurine tract and central termination sequence of HIV-1
>Addgene plasmid #76601 | GTF2H1 gRNA (BRDN0001147634) | addgene full sequence | sequence record 186148 | Addgene Assembled Sequence
CCCGGGTGCAAAGATGGATAAAGTTTTAAACAGAGAGGAATCTTTGCAGCTAATGGACCTTCTAGGTCTT
GAAAGGAGTGGGAATTGGCTCCGGTGCCCGTCAGTGGGCAGAGCGCACATCGCCCACAGTCCCCGAGAAG
TTGGGGGGAGGGGTCGGCAATTGATCCGGTGCCTAGAGAAGGTGGCGCGGGGTAAACTGGGAAAGTGATG
TCGTGTACTGGCTCCGCCTTTTTCCCGAGGGTGGGGGAGAACCGTATATAAGTGCAGTAGTCGCCGTGAA
CGTTCTTTTTCGCAACGGGTTTGCCGCCAGAACACAGGTAAGTGCCGTGTGTGGTTCCCGCGGGCCTGGC
CTCTTTACGGGTTATGGCCCTTGCGTGCCTTGAATTACTTCCACCTGGCTGCAGTACGTGATTCTTGATC
CCGAGCTTCGGGTTGGAAGTGGGTGGGAGAGTTCGAGGCCTTGCGCTTAAGGAGCCCCTTCGCCTCGTGC
TTGAGTTGAGGCCTGGCCTGGGCGCTGGGGCCGCCGCGTGCGAATCTGGTGGCACCTTCGCGCCTGTCTC
GCTGCTTTCGATAAGTCTCTAGCCATTTAAAATTTTTGATGACCTGCTGCGACGCTTTTTTTCTGGCAAG
ATAGTCTTGTAAATGCGGGCCAAGATCTGCACACTGGTATTTCGGTTTTTGGGGCCGCGGGCGGCGACGG
GGCCCGTGCGTCCCAGCGCACATGTTCGGCGAGGCGGGGCCTGCGAGCGCGGCCACCGAGAATCGGACGG
GGGTAGTCTCAAGCTGGCCGGCCTGCTCTGGTGCCTGGCCTCGCGCCGCCGTGTATCGCCCCGCCCTGGG
CGGCAAGGCTGGCCCGGTCGGCACCAGTTGCGTGAGCGGAAAGATGGCCGCTTCCCGGCCCTGCTGCAGG
GAGCTCAAAATGGAGGACGCGGCGCTCGGGAGAGCGGGCGGGTGAGTCACCCACACAAAGGAAAAGGGCC
TTTCCGTCCTCAGCCGTCGCTTCATGTGACTCCACGGAGTACCGGGCGCCGTCCAGGCACCTCGATTAGT
TCTCGAGCTTTTGGAGTACGTCGTCTTTAGGTTGGGGGGAGGGGTTTTATGCGATGGAGTTTCCCCACAC
TGAGTGGGTGGAGACTGAAGTTAGGCCAGCTTGGCACTTGATGTAATTCTCCTTGGAATTTGCCCTTTTT
GAGTTTGGATCTTGGTTCATTCTCAAGCCTCAGACAGTGGTTCAAAGTTTTTTTCTTCCATTTCAGGTGT
CGTGACGTACGGCCACCATGACCGAGTACAAGCCCACGGTGCGCCTCGCCACCCGCGACGACGTCCCCAG
GGCCGTACGCACCCTCGCCGCCGCGTTCGCCGACTACCCCGCCACGCGCCACACCGTCGATCCGGACCGC
CACATCGAGCGGGTCACCGAGCTGCAAGAACTCTTCCTCACGCGCGTCGGGCTCGACATCGGCAAGGTGT
GGGTCGCGGACGACGGCGCCGCCGTGGCGGTCTGGACCACGCCGGAGAGCGTCGAAGCGGGGGCGGTGTT
CGCCGAGATCGGCCCGCGCATGGCCGAGTTGAGCGGTTCCCGGCTGGCCGCGCAGCAACAGATGGAAGGC
CTCCTGGCGCCGCACCGGCCCAAGGAGCCCGCGTGGTTCCTGGCCACCGTCGGAGTCTCGCCCGACCACC
AGGGCAAGGGTCTGGGCAGCGCCGTCGTGCTCCCCGGAGTGGAGGCGGCCGAGCGCGCCGGGGTGCCCGC
CTTCCTGGAGACCTCCGCGCCCCGCAACCTCCCCTTCTACGAGCGGCTCGGCTTCACCGTCACCGCCGAC
GTCGAGGTGCCCGAAGGACCGCGCACCTGGTGCATGACCCGCAAGCCCGGTGCCTGAACGCGTTAAGTCG
ACAATCAACCTCTGGATTACAAAATTTGTGAAAGATTGACTGGTATTCTTAACTATGTTGCTCCTTTTAC
GCTATGTGGATACGCTGCTTTAATGCCTTTGTATCATGCTATTGCTTCCCGTATGGCTTTCATTTTCTCC
TCCTTGTATAAATCCTGGTTGCTGTCTCTTTATGAGGAGTTGTGGCCCGTTGTCAGGCAACGTGGCGTGG
TGTGCACTGTGTTTGCTGACGCAACCCCCACTGGTTGGGGCATTGCCACCACCTGTCAGCTCCTTTCCGG
GACTTTCGCTTTCCCCCTCCCTATTGCCACGGCGGAACTCATCGCCGCCTGCCTTGCCCGCTGCTGGACA
GGGGCTCGGCTGTTGGGCACTGACAATTCCGTGGTGTTGTCGGGGAAATCATCGTCCTTTCCTTGGCTGC
TCGCCTGTGTTGCCACCTGGATTCTGCGCGGGACGTCCTTCTGCTACGTCCCTTCGGCCCTCAATCCAGC
GGACCTTCCTTCCCGCGGCCTGCTGCCGGCTCTGCGGCCTCTTCCGCGTCTTCGCCTTCGCCCTCAGACG
AGTCGGATCTCCCTTTGGGCCGCCTCCCCGCGTCGACTTTAAGACCAATGACTTACAAGGCAGCTGTAGA
TCTTAGCCACTTTTTAAAAGAAAAGGGGGGACTGGAAGGGCTAATTCACTCCCAACGAAGACAAGATCTG
CTTTTTGCTTGTACTGGGTCTCTCTGGTTAGACCAGATCTGAGCCTGGGAGCTCTCTGGCTAACTAGGGA
ACCCACTGCTTAAGCCTCAATAAAGCTTGCCTTGAGTGCTTCAAGTAGTGTGTGCCCGTCTGTTGTGTGA
CTCTGGTAACTAGAGATCCCTCAGACCCTTTTAGTCAGTGTGGAAAATCTCTAGCAGTACGTATAGTAGT
TCATGTCATCTTATTATTCAGTATTTATAACTTGCAAAGAAATGAATATCAGAGAGTGAGAGGAACTTGT
TTATTGCAGCTTATAATGGTTACAAATAAAGCAATAGCATCACAAATTTCACAAATAAAGCATTTTTTTC
ACTGCATTCTAGTTGTGGTTTGTCCAAACTCATCAATGTATCTTATCATGTCTGGCTCTAGCTATCCCGC
CCCTAACTCCGCCCATCCCGCCCCTAACTCCGCCCAGTTCCGCCCATTCTCCGCCCCATGGCTGACTAAT
TTTTTTTATTTATGCAGAGGCCGAGGCCGCCTCGGCCTCTGAGCTATTCCAGAAGTAGTGAGGAGGCTTT
TTTGGAGGCCTAGGGACGTACCCAATTCGCCCTATAGTGAGTCGTATTACGCGCGCTCACTGGCCGTCGT
TTTACAACGTCGTGACTGGGAAAACCCTGGCGTTACCCAACTTAATCGCCTTGCAGCACATCCCCCTTTC
GCCAGCTGGCGTAATAGCGAAGAGGCCCGCACCGATCGCCCTTCCCAACAGTTGCGCAGCCTGAATGGCG
AATGGG
[124 nt withheld, positions 3367-3490]
C
[91 nt withheld, positions 3492-3582]
A
[49 nt withheld, positions 3584-3632]
CCTTTGACGTTGGAGTCCACGTTCTTT
[37 nt withheld, positions 3660-3696]
ACCCTATCTCGGTCTATTCTTTTGATTTATAAGGGATTTTGCCGATTTCGGCCTATTGGTTAAAAAATGA
GCTGATTTAACAAAAATTTAACGCGAATTTTAACAAAATATTAACGCTTACAATTTAGGTGGCACTTTTC
GGGGAAATGTGCGCGGAACCCCTATTTGTTTATTTTTCTAAATACATTCAAATATGTATCCGCTCATGAG
ACAATAACCCTGATAAATGCTTCAATAATATTGAAAAAGGAAGAGTATGAGTATTCAACATTTCCGTGTC
GCCCTTATTCCCTTTTTTGCGGCATTTTGCCTTCCTGTTTTTGCTCACCCAGAAACGCTGGTGAAAGTAA
AAGATGCTGAAGATCAGTTGGGTGCACGAGTGGGTTACATCGAACTGGATCTCAACAGCGGTAAGATCCT
TGAGAGTTTTCGCCCCGAAGAACGTTTTCCAATGATGAGCACTTTTAAAGTTCTGCTATGTGGCGCGGTA
TTATCCCGTATTGACGCCGGGCAAGAGCAACTCGGTCGCCGCATACACTATTCTCAGAATGACTTGGTTG
AGTACTCACCAGTCACAGAAAAGCATCTTACGGATGGCATGACAGTAAGAGAATTATGCAGTGCTGCCAT
AACCATGAGTGATAACACTGCGGCCAACTTACTTCTGACAACGATCGGAGGACCGAAGGAGCTAACCGCT
TTTTTGCACAACATGGGGGATCATGTAACTCGCCTTGATCGTTGGGAACCGGAGCTGAATGAAGCCATAC
CAAACGACGAGCGTGACACCACGATGCCTGTAGCAATGGCAACAACGTTGCGCAAACTATTAACTGGCGA
ACTACTTACTCTAGCTTCCCGGCAACAATTAATAGACTGGATGGAGGCGGATAAAGTTGCAGGACCACTT
CTGCGCTCGGCCCTTCCGGCTGGCTGGTTTATTGCTGATAAATCTGGAGCCGGTGAGCGTGGGTCTCGCG
GTATCATTGCAGCACTGGGGCCAGATGGTAAGCCCTCCCGTATCGTAGTTATCTACACGACGGGGAGTCA
GGCAACTATGGATGAACGAAATAGACAGATCGCTGAGATAGGTGCCTCACTGATTAAGCATTGGTAACTG
TCAGACCAAGTTTACTCATATATACTTTAGATTGATTTAAAACTTCATTTTTAATTTAAAAGGATCTAGG
TGAAGATCCTTTTTGATAATCTCATGACCAAAATCCCTTAACGTGAGTTTTCGTTCCACTGAGCGTCAGA
CCCCGTAGAAAAGATCAAAGGATCTTCTTGAGATCCTTTTTTTCTGCGCGTAATCTGCTGCTTGCAAACA
AAAAAACCACCGCTACCAGCGGTGGTTTGTTTGCCGGATCAAGAGCTACCAACTCTTTTTCCGAAGGTAA
CTGGCTTCAGCAGAGCGCAGATACCAAATACTGTTCTTCTAGTGTAGCCGTAGTTAGGCCACCACTTCAA
GAACTCTGTAGCACCGCCTACATACCTCGCTCTGCTAATCCTGTTACCAGTGGCTGCTGCCAGTGGCGAT
AAGTCGTGTCTTACCGGGTTGGACTCAAGACGATAGTTACCGGATAAGGCGCAGCGGTCGGGCTGAACGG
GGGGTTCGTGCACACAGCCCAGCTTGGAGCGAACGACCTACACCGAACTGAGATACCTACAGCGTGAGCT
ATGAGAAAGCGCCACGCTTCCCGAAGGGAGAAAGGCGGACAGGTATCCGGTAAGCGGCAGGGTCGGAACA
GGAGAGCGCACGAGGGAGCTTCCAGGGGGAAACGCCTGGTATCTTTATAGTCCTGTCGGGTTTCGCCACC
TCTGACTTGAGCGTCGATTTTTGTGATGCTCGTCAGGGGGGCGGAGCCTATGGAAAAACGCCAGCAACGC
GGCCTTTTTACGGTTCCTGGCCTTTTGCTGGCCTTTTGCTCACATGTTCTTTCCTGCGTTATCCCCTGAT
TCTGTGGATAACCGTATTACCGCCTTTGAGTGAGCTGATACCGCTCGCCGCAGCCGAACGACCGAGCGCA
GCGAGTCAGTGAGCGAGGAAGCGGAAGAGCGCCCAATACGCAAACCGCCTCTCCCCGCGCGTTGGCCGAT
TCATTAATGCAGCTGGCACGACAGGTTTCCCGACTGGAAAGCGGGCAGTGAGCGCAACGCAATTAATGTG
AGTTAGCTCACTCATTAGGCACCCCAGGCTTTACACTTTATGCTTCCGGCTCGTATGTTGTGTGGAATTG
TGAGCGGATAACAATTTCACACAGGAAACAGCTATGACCATGATTACGCCAAGCGCGCAATTAACCCTCA
CTAAAGGGAACAAAAGCTGGAGCTGCAAGCTTAATGTAGTCTTATGCAATACTCTTGTAGTCTTGCAACA
TGGTAACGATGAGTTAGCAACATGCCTTACAAGGAGAGAAAAAGCACCGTGCATGCCGATTGGTGGAAGT
AAGGTGGTACGATCGTGCCTTATTAGGAAGGCAACAGACGGGTCTGACATGGATTGGACGAACCACTGAA
TTGCCGCATTGCAGAGATATTGTATTTAAGTGCCTAGCTCGATACATAAACGGGTCTCTCTGGTTAGACC
AGATCTGAGCCTGGGAGCTCTCTGGCTAACTAGGGAACCCACTGCTTAAGCCTCAATAAAGCTTGCCTTG
AGTGCTTCAAGTAGTGTGTGCCCGTCTGTTGTGTGACTCTGGTAACTAGAGATCCCTCAGACCCTTTTAG
TCAGTGTGGAAAATCTCTAGCAGTGGCGCCCGAACAGGGACTTGAAAGCGAAAGGGAAACCAGAGGAGCT
CTCTCGACGCAGGACTCGGCTTGCTGAAGCGCGCACGGCAAGAGGCGAGGGGCGGCGACTGGTGAGTACG
CCAAAAATTTTGACTAGCGGAGGCTAGAAGGAGAGAGATGGGTGCGAGAGCGTCAGTATTAAGCGGGGGA
GAATTAGATCGCGATGGGAAAAAATTCGGTTAAGGCCAGGGGGAAAGAAAAAATATAAATTAAAACATAT
AGTATGGGCAAGCAGGGAGCTAGAACGATTCGCAGTTAATCCTGGCCTGTTAGAAACATCAGAAGGCTGT
AGACAAATACTGGGACAGCTACAACCATCCCTTCAGACAGGATCAGAAGAACTTAGATCATTATATAATA
CAGTAGCAACCCTCTATTGTGTGCATCAAAGGATAGAGATAAAAGACACCAAGGAAGCTTTAGACAAGAT
AGAGGAAGAGCAAAACAAAAGTAAGACCACCGCACAGCAAGCGGCCGCTGATCTTCAGACCTGGAGGAGG
AGATATGAGGGACAATTGGAGAAGTGAATTATATAAATATAAAGTAGTAAAAATTGAACCATTAGGAGTA
GCACCCACCAAGGCAAAGAGAAGAGTGGTGCAGAGAGAAAAAAGAGCAGTGGGAATAGGAGCTTTGTTCC
TTGGGTTCTTGGGAGCAGCAGGAAGCACTATGGGCGCAGCGTCAATGACGCTGACGGTACAGGCCAGACA
ATTATTGTCTGGTATAGTGCAGCAGCAGAACAATTTGCTGAGGGCTATTGAGGCGCAACAGCATCTGTTG
CAACTCACAGTCTGGGGCATCAAGCAGCTCCAGGCAAGAATCCTGGCTGTGGAAAGATACCTAAAGGATC
AACAGCTCCTGGGGATTTGGGGTTGCTCTGGAAAACTCATTTGCACCACTGCTGTGCCTTGGAATGCTAG
TTGGAGTAATAAATCTCTGGAACAGATTTGGAATCACACGACCTGGATGGAGTGGGACAGAGAAATTAAC
AATTACACAAGCTTAATACACTCCTTAATTGAAGAATCGCAAAACCAGCAAGAAAAGAATGAACAAGAAT
TATTGGAATTAGATAAATGGGCAAGTTTGTGGAATTGGTTTAACATAACAAATTGGCTGTGGTATATAAA
ATTATTCATAATGATAGTAGGAGGCTTGGTAGGTTTAAGAATAGTTTTTGCTGTACTTTCTATAGTGAAT
AGAGTTAGGCAGGGATATTCACCATTATCGTTTCAGACCCACCTCCCAACCCCGAGGGGACCCAGAGAGG
GCCTATTTCCCATGATTCCTTCATATTTGCATATACGATACAAGGCTGTTAGAGAGATAATTAGAATTAA
TTTGACTGTAAACACAAAGATATTAGTACAAAATACGTGACGTAGAAAGTAATAATTTCTTGGGTAGTTT
GCAGTTTTAAAATTATGTTTTAAAATGGACTATCATATGCTTACCGTAACTTGAAAGTATTTCGATTTCT
TGGCTTTATATATCTTGTGGAAAGGACGAAACACCGTAGTTGTGTCCCCTGCATGTGTTTTAGAGCTAGA
AATAGCAAGTTAAAATAAGGCTAGTCCGTTATCAACTTGAAAAAGTGGCACCGAGTCGGTGCTTTTTTAA
GCTTGGCGTAACTAGATCTTGAGACAAATGGCAGTATTCATCCACAATTTTAAAAGAAAAGGGGGGATTG
GGGGGTACAGTGCAGGGGAAAGAATAGTAGACATAATAGCAACAGACATACAAACTAAAGAATTACAAAA
ACAAATTACAAAAATTCAAAATTTTCGGGTTTATTACAGGGACAGCAGAGATCCACTTTGGCGCCGGCTC
GAGGGGG
