>Addgene plasmid #76601 | GTF2H1 gRNA (BRDN0001147634) | depositor partial sequence | sequence record 144061 | Target Sequence
TAGTTGTGTCCCCTGCATGT
