>Addgene plasmid #76601 | GTF2H1 gRNA (BRDN0001147634) | addgene partial sequence | sequence record 186147 | hU6-F
AGAAAGTAATAATTTCTTGGGTAGTTTGCAGTTTTAAAATTATGTTTTAAAATGGACTATCATATGCTTA
CCGTAACTTGAAAGTATTTCGATTTCTTGGCTTTATATATCTTGTGGAAAGGACGAAACACCGTAGTTGT
GTCCCCTGCATGTGTTTTAGAGCTAGAAATAGCAAGTTAAAATAAGGCTAGTCCGTTATCAACTTGAAAA
AGTGGCACCGAGTCGGTGCTTTTTTAAGCTTGGCGTAACTAGATCTTGAGACAAATGGCAGTATTCATCC
ACAATTTTAAAAGAAAAGGGGGGATTGGGGGGTACAGTGCAGGGGAAAGAATAGTAGACATAATAGCAAC
AGACATACAAACTAAAGAATTACAAAAACAAATTACAAAAATTCAAAATTTTCGGGTTTATTACAGGGAC
AGCAGAGATCCACTTTGGCGCCGGCTCGAGGGGGCCCGGGTGCAAAGATGGATAAAGTTTTAAACAGAGA
GGAATCTTTGCAGCTAATGGACCTTCTAGGTCTTGAAAGGAGTGGGAATTGGCTCCGGTGCCCGTCAGTG
GGCAGAGCGC
